>Addgene plasmid #67167 | pCRISPaint-TagRFP | depositor full sequence | sequence record 116155 | pCRISPaint-TagRFP sequence 3202 bps
GGCCGCGTTGCTGGCGTTTTTCCATAGGCTCCGCCCCCCTGACGAGCATCACAAAAATCGACGCTCAAGT
CAGAGGTGGCGAAACCCGACAGGACTATAAAGATACCAGGCGTTTCCCCCTGGAAGCTCCCTCGTGCGCT
CTCCTGTTCCGACCCTGCCGCTTACCGGATACCTGTCCGCCTTTCTCCCTTCGGGAAGCGTGGCGCTTTC
TCATAGCTCACGCTGTAGGTATCTCAGTTCGGTGTAGGTCGTTCGCTCCAAGCTGGGCTGTGTGCACGAA
CCCCCCGTTCAGCCCGACCGCTGCGCCTTATCCGGTAACTATCGTCTTGAGTCCAACCCGGTAAGACACG
ACTTATCGCCACTGGCAGCAGCCACTGGTAACAGGATTAGCAGAGCGAGGTATGTAGGCGGTGCTACAGA
GTTCTTGAAGTGGTGGCCTAACTACGGCTACACTAGAAGGACAGTATTTGGTATCTGCGCTCTGCTGAAG
CCAGTTACCTTCGGAAAAAGAGTTGGTAGCTCTTGATCCGGCAAACAAACCACCGCTGGTAGCGGTGGTT
TTTTTGTTTGCAAGCAGCAGATTACGCGCAGAAAAAAAGGATCTCAAGAAGATCCTTTGATCTTTTCTAC
GGGGTCTGACGCTCAGTGGAACGAAAACTCACGTTAAGGGATTTTGGTCATGAGATTATCAAAAAGGATC
TTCACCTAGATCCTTTTAAATTAAAAATGAAGTTTTAAATCAATCTAAAGTATATATGAGTAAACTTGGT
CTGACAGTTACCAATGCTTAATCAGTGAGGCACCTATCTCAGCGATCTGTCTATTTCGTTCATCCATAGT
TGCCTGACTCCCCGTCGTGTAGATAACTACGATACGGGAGGGCTTACCATCTGGCCCCAGTGCTGCAATG
ATACCGCGAGACCCACGCTCACCGGCTCCAGATTTATCAGCAATAAACCAGCCAGCCGGAAGGGCCGAGC
GCAGAAGTGGTCCTGCAACTTTATCCGCCTCCATCCAGTCTATTAATTGTTGCCGGGAAGCTAGAGTAAG
TAGTTCGCCAGTTAATAGTTTGCGCAACGTTGTTGCCATTGCTACAGGCATCGTGGTGTCACGCTCGTCG
TTTGGTATGGCTTCATTCAGCTCCGGTTCCCAACGATCAAGGCGAGTTACATGATCCCCCATGTTGTGCA
AAAAAGCGGTTAGCTCCTTCGGTCCTCCGATCGTTGTCAGAAGTAAGTTGGCCGCAGTGTTATCACTCAT
GGTTATGGCAGCACTGCATAATTCTCTTACTGTCATGCCATCCGTAAGATGCTTTTCTGTGACTGGTGAG
TACTCAACCAAGTCATTCTGAGAATAGTGTATGCGGCGACCGAGTTGCTCTTGCCCGGCGTCAATACGGG
ATAATACCGCGCCACATAGCAGAACTTTAAAAGTGCTCATCATTGGAAAACGTTCTTCGGGGCGAAAACT
CTCAAGGATCTTACCGCTGTTGAGATCCAGTTCGATGTAACCCACTCGTGCACCCAACTGATCTTCAGCA
TCTTTTACTTTCACCAGCGTTTCTGGGTGAGCAAAAACAGGAAGGCAAAATGCCGCAAAAAAGGGAATAA
GGGCGACACGGAAATGTTGAATACTCATACTCTTCCTTTTTCAATATTATTGAAGCATTTATCAGGGTTA
TTGTCTCATGAGCGGATACATATTTGAATGTATTTAGAAAAATAAACAAATAGGGGTTCCGCGCACATTT
CCCCGAAAAGTGCGGTGTGAAATACCGCACAGATGCGTAAGGAGAAAATACCGCATCAGGCGCCATTCGC
CATTCAGGCTGCGCAACTGTTGGGAAGGGCGATCGGTGCGGGCCTCTTCGCTATTACGCCAGCTGGCGAA
AGGGGGATGTGCTGCAAGGCGATTAAGTTGGGTAACGCCAGGGTTTTCCCAGTCACGACGTTGTAAAACG
ACGGCCAGTGAATTCGAGCTCGGTACCGCTAGCGGGCCAGTACCCAAAAAGCGGGGGGTCTGGTGGCAGT
GGAGGGGGATCCATGGTGTCTAAGGGCGAAGAGCTGATTAAGGAGAACATGCACATGAAGCTGTACATGG
AGGGCACCGTGAACAACCACCACTTCAAGTGCACATCCGAGGGCGAAGGCAAGCCCTACGAGGGCACCCA
GACCATGAGAATCAAGGTGGTCGAGGGCGGCCCTCTCCCCTTCGCCTTCGACATCCTGGCTACCAGCTTC
ATGTACGGCAGCAGAACCTTCATCAACCACACCCAGGGCATCCCCGACTTCTTTAAGCAGTCCTTCCCTG
AGGGCTTCACATGGGAGAGAGTCACCACATACGAAGACGGGGGCGTGCTGACCGCTACCCAGGACACCAG
CCTCCAGGACGGCTGCCTCATCTACAACGTCAAGATCAGAGGGGTGAACTTCCCATCCAACGGCCCTGTG
ATGCAGAAGAAAACACTCGGCTGGGAGGCCAACACCGAGATGCTGTACCCCGCTGACGGCGGCCTGGAAG
GCAGAAGCGACATGGCCCTGAAGCTCGTGGGCGGGGGCCACCTGATCTGCAACTTCAAGACCACATACAG
ATCCAAGAAACCCGCTAAGAACCTCAAGATGCCCGGCGTCTACTATGTGGACCACAGACTGGAAAGAATC
AAGGAGGCCGACAAAGAGACCTACGTCGAGCAGCACGAGGTGGCTGTGGCCAGATACTGCGACCTCCCTA
GCAAACTGGGGCACAAACTTAATTGAGCGGCCGCCGCTGATCAGCCTCGACTGTGCCTTCTAGTTGCCAG
CCATCTGTTGTTTGCCCCTCCCCCGTGCCTTCCTTGACCCTGGAAGGTGCCACTCCCACTGTCCTTTCCT
AATAAAATGAGGAAATTGCATCGCATTGTCTGAGTAGGTGTCATTCTATTCTGGGGGGTGGGGTGGGGCA
GGACAGCAAGGGGGAGGATTGGGAAGACAATAGCAGGCATGCTGGGGATGCGGTGGGCTCTATGGACGCG
TGGGAGAGGCGGTTTGCGTATTGGGCGCTCTTCCGCTTCCTCGCTCACTGACTCGCTGCGCTCGGTCGTT
CGGCTGCGGCGAGCGGTATCAGCTCACTCAAAGGCGGTAATACGGTTATCCACAGAATCAGGGGATAACG
CAGGAAAGAACATGTGAGCAAAAGGCCAGCAAAAGGCCAGGAACCGTAAAAA
Features (pLannotate 1.2.2; 8 found; start..end, strand, type, name):
     19..607     -  rep_origin     ori: high-copy-number ColE1/pMB1/pBR322/pUC origin of replication
    778..1638    -  CDS            AmpR: β-lactamase; bla; confers resistance to ampicillin, carbenicillin, and related antibiotics
   1639..1743    -  promoter       AmpR promoter: bla
   1761..1810    +  misc_feature   bom (fragment): basis of mobility region from pBR322
   1816..1973    -  CDS            lacZα (fragment): LacZα fragment of β-galactosidase; lacZ fragment
   2043..2756    +  CDS            TagRFP: monomeric derivative of red fluorescent protein from Entacmaea quadricolor (Merzlyak et al., 2007) mammalian codon-optimized
   2781..3005    +  polyA_signal   bGH poly(A) signal: bovine growth hormone polyadenylation signal
   3040..3173    -  rep_origin     RSF ori (fragment): Plasmids containing the RSF 1030 origin of replication can be propagated in E. coli cells that contain additional plasmids with compatible origins.
