[The description below was written by a language model from this plasmid's Addgene catalogue record and pLannotate feature annotations shown in this document.]
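Description:
pCRISPaint-TagRFP is a small (about 3.2 kb) bacterial plasmid built on the pCRISPaint backbone that serves as a universal donor for CRISPaint gene tagging, a homology-independent method that the associated publication describes as modular, base-specific and dependent on DNA ligase 4. It is maintained in E. coli at high copy through a ColE1/pUC-type origin and selected with ampicillin via a β-lactamase gene driven by its native bla promoter. The annotation also picks up short remnants of a pBR322 bom region, a lacZα fragment and an RSF-type origin fragment. These appear to be partial backbone leftovers rather than functional modules.

The payload is a mammalian codon-optimised TagRFP coding sequence, a monomeric red fluorescent protein derived from Entacmaea quadricolor, followed by a bovine growth hormone polyadenylation signal. No promoter is annotated upstream of TagRFP. This fits its role as a fusion-tag donor: the fluorescent protein is meant to be expressed only after the donor has been ligated in frame into a cleaved endogenous gene, so that the host locus supplies transcription and the start of the open reading frame while the bGH signal terminates the transcript. In the CRISPaint approach the donor is generally linearised inside the cell by a nuclease and captured at a genomic double-strand break by end joining, but the feature table does not annotate the donor's nuclease target site or any linker. The record also lists no mammalian selection marker. The plasmid is intended for C-terminal-style TagRFP tagging of endogenous proteins for fluorescence imaging or sorting.
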