Addgene plasmid #67167: pCRISPaint-TagRFP
Purpose: CRISPaint universal donor for TagRFP fusion tagging
Depositing organization: Universitaetsklinikum Bonn. Publication: CRISPaint allows modular base-specific gene tagging using a ligase-4-dependent mechanism. Schmid-Burgk JL, Honing K, Ebert TS, Hornung V. Nat Commun. 2016 Jul 28;7:12338. doi: 10.1038/ncomms12338. PubMed 27465542.
Backbone
  Vector backbone: pCRISPaint
  Backbone manufacturer: Veit Hornung group
Growth in bacteria
  Bacterial resistance: Ampicillin, 100 μg/mL
  Growth temperature: 30°C
  Growth strain: DH10B
  Copy number: High Copy
Gene/Insert
  Gene/Insert name: TagRFP
  Species: Synthetic
Terms and licenses: Academic/Nonprofit Terms; Industry Terms: Not Available to Industry
Depositor comments: please check ip situation sequence with: TTCGCTATTACGCCAGCTGGCGA
How to cite: pCRISPaint-TagRFP was a gift from (Addgene plasmid # 67167 ; http://n2t.net/addgene:67167 ; RRID:Addgene_67167)
