>Addgene plasmid #67167 | pCRISPaint-TagRFP | addgene partial sequence | sequence record 123199 | pBR322ori-F 5'-GGGAAACGCCTGGTATCTTT-3'
ACTTGAGCGTCGATTTTTGTGATGCTCGTCAGGGGGGCGGAGCCTATGGAAAAACGCCAGCAACGCGGCC
TTTTTACGGTTCCTGGCCTTTTGCTGACGCGTCCATAGAGCCCACCGCATCCCCAGCATGCCTGCTATTG
TCTTCCCAATCCTCCCCCTTGCTGTCCTGCCCCACCCCACCCCCCAGAATAGAATGACACCTACTCAGAC
AATGCGATGCAATTTCCTCATTTTATTAGGAAAGGACAGTGGGAGTGGCACCTTCCAGGGTCAAGGAAGG
CACGGGGGAGGGGCAAACAACAGATGGCTGGCAACTAGAAGGCACAGTCGAGGCTGATCAGCGGCGGCCG
CTCAATTAAGTTTGTGCCCCAGTTTGCTAGGGAGGTCGCAGTATCTGGCCACAGCCACCTCGTGCTGCTC
GACGTAGGTCTCTTTGTCGGCCTCCTTGATTCTTTCCAGTCTGTGGTCCACATAGTAGACGCCGGGCATC
TTGAGGTTCTTAGCGGGTTTCTTGGATCTGTATGTGGTCTTGAAGTTGCAGATCAGGTGGCCCCCGCCCA
CGAGCTTCAGGGCCATGTCGCTTCTGCCTTCCAGGCCGCCGTCAGCGGGGTACAGCATCTCGGTGTTGGC
CTCCCAGCCGAGTGTTTTCTTCTGCATCACAGGGCCGTTGGATGGGAAGTTCACCCCTCTGATCTTGACG
TTGTAGATGAGGCAGCCGTCCTGGAGGCTGGTGTCCTGGGTAGCGGTCAGCACGCCCCCGTCTTCGTATG
TGGTGACTCTCTCCCATGTGAAGCCCTCAGGGAAGGACTGCTTAAAGAAGTCGGGGATGCCCTGGGTGTG
GTTGATGAAG
