>Addgene plasmid #67167 | pCRISPaint-TagRFP | addgene partial sequence | sequence record 123201 | Amp-R 5'-ATAATACCGCGCCACATAGC-3'
GTTCGATGTAACCCACTCGTGCACCCAACTGATCTTCAGCATCTTTTACTTTCACCAGCGTTTCTGGGTG
AGCAAAAACAGGAAGGCAAAATGCCGCAAAAAAGGGAATAAGGGCGACACGGAAATGTTGAATACTCATA
CTCTTCCTTTTTCAATATTATTGAAGCATTTATCAGGGTTATTGTCTCATGAGCGGATACATATTTGAAT
GTATTTAGAAAAATAAACAAATAGGGGTTCCGCGCACATTTCCCCGAAAAGTGCGGTGTGAAATACCGCA
CAGATGCGTAAGGAGAAAATACCGCATCAGGCGCCATTCGCCATTCAGGCTGCGCAACTGTTGGGAAGGG
CGATCGGTGCGGGCCTCTTCGCTATTACGCCAGCTGGCGAAAGGGGGATGTGCTGCAAGGCGATTAAGTT
GGGTAACGCCAGGGTTTTCCCAG
