>Addgene plasmid #67167 | pCRISPaint-TagRFP | addgene partial sequence | sequence record 124136 | M13-F20 5'-TGTAAAACGACGGCCAGT-3'
AAAGCGGGGGGTCTGGTGGCAGTGGAGGGGGATCCATGGTGTCTAAGGGCGAAGAGCTGATTAAGGAGAA
CATGCACATGAAGCTGTACATGGAGGGCACCGTGAACAACCACCACTTCAAGTGCACATCCGAGGGCGAA
GGCAAGCCCTACGAGGGCACCCAGACCATGAGAATCAAGGTGGTCGAGGGCGGCCCTCTCCCCTTCGCCT
TCGACATCCTGGCTACCAGCTTCATGTACGGCAGCAGAACCTTCATCAACCACACCCAGGGCATCCCCGA
CTTCTTTAAGCAGTCCTTCCCTGAGGGCTTCACATGGGAGAGAGTCACCACATACGAAGACGGGGGCGTG
CTGACCGCTACCCAGGACACCAGCCTCCAGGACGGCTGCCTCATCTACAACGTCAAGATCAGAGGGGTGA
ACTTCCCATCCAACGGCCCTGTGATGCAGAAGAAAACACTCGGCTGGGAGGCCAACACCGAGATGCTGTA
CCCCGCTGACGGCGGCCTGGAAGGCAGAAGCGACATGGCCCTGAAGCTCGTGGGCGGGGGCCACCTGATC
TGCAACTTCAAGACCACATACAGATCCAAGAAACCCGCTAAGAACCTCAAGATGCCCGGCGTCTACTATG
TGGACCACAGACTGGAAAGAATCAAGGAGGCCGACAAAGAGACCTACGTCGAGCAGCACGAGGTGGCTGT
GGCCAGATACTGCGACCTCCCTAGCAAACTGGGGCACAAACTTAATTGAGCGGCCGCCGCTGATCAGCCT
CGACTGTGCCTTCTAGTTGCCAGCCATCTG
